Addgene plasmid #84253: pSLQ1852-5 pHR: U6-SpsgCD95-3 CMV-EGFP
Purpose: Expresses Sp sgCD95-3 gRNA with an EGFP fluorescent marker
Depositing lab: Stanley Qi. Depositing organization: Stanford University. Publication: Complex transcriptional modulation with orthogonal and inducible dCas9 regulators. Gao Y, Xiong X, Wong S, Charles EJ, Lim WA, Qi LS. Nat Methods. 2016 Oct 24. doi: 10.1038/nmeth.4042. PubMed 27776111.
Backbone
  Vector backbone: pHR
  Total vector size (bp): 7656
  Vector type: Mammalian Expression, Lentiviral, CRISPR
Growth in bacteria
  Bacterial resistance: Ampicillin, 100 μg/mL
  Growth temperature: 37°C
  Growth strain: NEB Stable
  Copy number: High Copy
Gene/Insert
  Gene/Insert name: Sp sgCD95-3
  gRNA/shRNA sequence: GAAGCCTCGCTGGGGAACGCC
  Species: H. sapiens (human), Synthetic; S. pyogenes
  Promoter: mouse U6
  Cloning method: Restriction Enzyme; 5′ cloning site BstXI (not destroyed); 3′ cloning site XhoI (not destroyed)
  Sequencing primers: 5′ GAGATCCAGTTTGGTTAGTACCGGG; 3′ ATGCATGGCGGTAATACGGTTAT
Terms and licenses: Academic/Nonprofit Terms; Industry Terms: Not Available to Industry
Depositor comments: Contains a CMV-EGFP fluorescent marker 3' of the sgRNA.
How to cite: pSLQ1852-5 pHR: U6-SpsgCD95-3 CMV-EGFP was a gift from Stanley Qi (Addgene plasmid # 84253 ; http://n2t.net/addgene:84253 ; RRID:Addgene_84253)
