[The description below was written by a language model from this plasmid's Addgene catalogue record and pLannotate feature annotations shown in this document.]
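Description:
pSLQ1852-5 pHR: U6-SpsgCD95-3 CMV-EGFP is a 7.7 kb HIV-1-derived lentiviral transfer plasmid on the pHR backbone that delivers a single guide RNA for the Streptococcus pyogenes CRISPR/Cas9 system together with a green fluorescent marker. It is maintained in E. coli through a high-copy ColE1/pUC-type origin and selected with ampicillin via the β-lactamase gene. The viral portion begins with a CMV enhancer/promoter fused to a truncated 5' LTR, which drives genomic RNA production in packaging cells. This is followed by the Ψ packaging signal with a gag fragment, the Rev response element for Rev-dependent nuclear export, and the cPPT/CTS that aids nuclear import of the reverse-transcribed genome. A WPRE upstream of the 3' LTR region enhances transcript stability and expression. No viral structural or enzymatic genes are intact, so packaging functions must be supplied in trans.

The payload consists of two independent expression units. According to the catalogue entry, a mouse U6 (Pol III) promoter drives sgCD95-3, a guide targeting human CD95, cloned between retained BstXI and XhoI sites. The automated annotation detects only the S. pyogenes tracrRNA-derived scaffold and does not label the U6 promoter itself. Downstream, a second CMV enhancer/promoter expresses EGFP, allowing transduced or transfected cells to be identified or sorted. The feature table also shows two same-orientation loxP sites flanking the sgRNA scaffold and CMV-EGFP unit, which in principle would permit Cre-mediated excision, although the record does not comment on this. The plasmid encodes no Cas9. It was deposited with work on orthogonal and inducible dCas9 transcriptional regulators, so the guide is presumably meant to direct a separately supplied Sp dCas9 effector to CD95 in human cells.
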