Features (pLannotate 1.2.2; 23 found; start..end, strand, type, name):
     40..92      -  misc_feature   bom (fragment): basis of mobility region from pBR322
    247..626     +  enhancer       CMV enhancer: human cytomegalovirus immediate early enhancer
    627..826     +  promoter       CMV promoter: human cytomegalovirus (CMV) immediate early promoter
    844..1024    +  LTR            5' LTR (truncated): truncated 5' long terminal repeat (LTR) from HIV-1
   1071..1196    +  misc_feature   HIV-1 Ψ: packaging signal of human immunodeficiency virus type 1
   1180..1518    +  CDS            HIV-1 gag (fragment): gag protein from human immunodeficiency virus 1; gag
   1695..1928    +  misc_feature   RRE: The Rev response element (RRE) of HIV-1 allows for Rev-dependent mRNA export from the nucleus to the cytoplasm.
   2305..2405    +  CDS            Rev (fragment): human immunodeficiency virus 1 (HIV-1) Rev protein; rev; enhances nuclear export of unspliced and incompletely spliced viral mRNAs
   2455..2572    +  misc_feature   cPPT/CTS: central polypurine tract and central termination sequence of HIV-1
   2825..2858    +  protein_bind   loxP: Cre-mediated recombination occurs in the 8-bp core sequence (GCATACAT). Cre recombinase
   2984..3051    +  misc_RNA       tracrRNA (fragment): trans-activating CRISPR RNA for the Streptococcus pyogenes CRISPR/Cas9 system
   3176..3479    +  enhancer       CMV enhancer: human cytomegalovirus immediate early enhancer
   3480..3683    +  promoter       CMV promoter: human cytomegalovirus (CMV) immediate early promoter
   3717..4436    +  CDS            EGFP: the original enhanced GFP (Yang et al., 1996) mammalian codon-optimized
   4456..4489    +  protein_bind   loxP: Cre-mediated recombination occurs in the 8-bp core sequence (GCATACAT). Cre recombinase
   4522..4545    +  misc_feature   MCS (fragment): pBluescript multiple cloning site
   4545..5133    +  misc_feature   WPRE: woodchuck hepatitis virus posttranscriptional regulatory element
   5134..5153    +  misc_feature   MCS (fragment): pBluescript multiple cloning site
   5155..5655    +  CDS            nef (fragment): NEF_HV1LA - Experimental evidence at protein level: Swiss-Prot protein existence level 1. Extracellular Nef protein targets CD4(+) T-lymphocytes for apoptosis by interacting with CXCR4 surface receptors. From Human immunodeficiency virus type 1 group M subtype B (isolate Lai) (HIV-1).
   5662..5842    +  LTR            5' LTR (truncated): truncated 5' long terminal repeat (LTR) from HIV-1
   5904..6492    -  rep_origin     ori: high-copy-number ColE1/pMB1/pBR322/pUC origin of replication
   6663..7523    -  CDS            AmpR: β-lactamase; bla; confers resistance to ampicillin, carbenicillin, and related antibiotics
   7524..7628    -  promoter       AmpR promoter: bla
>Addgene plasmid #84253 | pSLQ1852-5 pHR: U6-SpsgCD95-3 CMV-EGFP | depositor full sequence | sequence record 161103 | pSLQ1852-5 pHR: U6-SpsgCD95-3 CMV-EGFP sequence 7656 bps
GCTTAAGCGGTCGACGGATCGGGAGATCTCCCGATCCCCTATGGTGCACTCTCAGTACAATCTGCTCTGA
TGCCGCATAGTTAAGCCAGTATCTGCTCCCTGCTTGTGTGTTGGAGGTCGCTGAGTAGTGCGCGAGCAAA
ATTTAAGCTACAACAAGGCAAGGCTTGACCGACAATTGCATGAAGAATCTGCTTAGGGTTAGGCGTTTTG
CGCTGCTTCGCGATGTACGGGCCAGATATACGCGTTGACATTGATTATTGACTAGTTATTAATAGTAATC
AATTACGGGGTCATTAGTTCATAGCCCATATATGGAGTTCCGCGTTACATAACTTACGGTAAATGGCCCG
CCTGGCTGACCGCCCAACGACCCCCGCCCATTGACGTCAATAATGACGTATGTTCCCATAGTAACGCCAA
TAGGGACTTTCCATTGACGTCAATGGGTGGAGTATTTACGGTAAACTGCCCACTTGGCAGTACATCAAGT
GTATCATATGCCAAGTACGCCCCCTATTGACGTCAATGACGGTAAATGGCCCGCCTGGCATTATGCCCAG
TACATGACCTTATGGGACTTTCCTACTTGGCAGTACATCTACGTATTAGTCATCGCTATTACCATGGTGA
TGCGGTTTTGGCAGTACATCAATGGGCGTGGATAGCGGTTTGACTCACGGGGATTTCCAAGTCTCCACCC
CATTGACGTCAATGGGAGTTTGTTTTGGCACCAAAATCAACGGGACTTTCCAAAATGTCGTAACAACTCC
GCCCCATTGACGCAAATGGGCGGTAGGCGTGTACGGTGGGAGGTCTATATAAGCAGCGCGTTTTGCCTGT
ACTGGGTCTCTCTGGTTAGACCAGATCTGAGCCTGGGAGCTCTCTGGCTAACTAGGGAACCCACTGCTTA
AGCCTCAATAAAGCTTGCCTTGAGTGCTTCAAGTAGTGTGTGCCCGTCTGTTGTGTGACTCTGGTAACTA
GAGATCCCTCAGACCCTTTTAGTCAGTGTGGAAAATCTCTAGCAGTGGCGCCCGAACAGGGACTTGAAAG
CGAAAGGGAAACCAGAGGAGCTCTCTCGACGCAGGACTCGGCTTGCTGAAGCGCGCACGGCAAGAGGCGA
GGGGCGGCGACTGGTGAGTACGCCAAAAATTTTGACTAGCGGAGGCTAGAAGGAGAGAGATGGGTGCGAG
AGCGTCAGTATTAAGCGGGGGAGAATTAGATCGCGATGGGAAAAAATTCGGTTAAGGCCAGGGGGAAAGA
AAAAATATAAATTAAAACATATAGTATGGGCAAGCAGGGAGCTAGAACGATTCGCAGTTAATCCTGGCCT
GTTAGAAACATCAGAAGGCTGTAGACAAATACTGGGACAGCTACAACCATCCCTTCAGACAGGATCAGAA
GAACTTAGATCATTATATAATACAGTAGCAACCCTCTATTGTGTGCATCAAAGGATAGAGATAAAAGACA
CCAAGGAAGCTTTAGACAAGATAGAGGAAGAGCAAAACAAAAGTAAGACCACCGCACAGCAAGCGGCCGG
CCGCGCTGATCTTCAGACCTGGAGGAGGAGATATGAGGGACAATTGGAGAAGTGAATTATATAAATATAA
AGTAGTAAAAATTGAACCATTAGGAGTAGCACCCACCAAGGCAAAGAGAAGAGTGGTGCAGAGAGAAAAA
AGAGCAGTGGGAATAGGAGCTTTGTTCCTTGGGTTCTTGGGAGCAGCAGGAAGCACTATGGGCGCAGCGT
CAATGACGCTGACGGTACAGGCCAGACAATTATTGTCTGGTATAGTGCAGCAGCAGAACAATTTGCTGAG
GGCTATTGAGGCGCAACAGCATCTGTTGCAACTCACAGTCTGGGGCATCAAGCAGCTCCAGGCAAGAATC
CTGGCTGTGGAAAGATACCTAAAGGATCAACAGCTCCTGGGGATTTGGGGTTGCTCTGGAAAACTCATTT
GCACCACTGCTGTGCCTTGGAATGCTAGTTGGAGTAATAAATCTCTGGAACAGATTTGGAATCACACGAC
CTGGATGGAGTGGGACAGAGAAATTAACAATTACACAAGCTTAATACACTCCTTAATTGAAGAATCGCAA
AACCAGCAAGAAAAGAATGAACAAGAATTATTGGAATTAGATAAATGGGCAAGTTTGTGGAATTGGTTTA
ACATAACAAATTGGCTGTGGTATATAAAATTATTCATAATGATAGTAGGAGGCTTGGTAGGTTTAAGAAT
AGTTTTTGCTGTACTTTCTATAGTGAATAGAGTTAGGCAGGGATATTCACCATTATCGTTTCAGACCCAC
CTCCCAACCCCGAGGGGACCCGACAGGCCCGAAGGAATAGAAGAAGAAGGTGGAGAGAGAGACAGAGACA
GATCCATTCGATTAGTGAACGGATCGGCACTGCGTGCGCCAATTCTGCAGACAAATGGCAGTATTCATCC
ACAATTTTAAAAGAAAAGGGGGGATTGGGGGGTACAGTGCAGGGGAAAGAATAGTAGACATAATAGCAAC
AGACATACAAACTAAAGAATTACAAAAACAAATTACAAAAATTCAAAATTTTCGGGTTTATTACAGGGAC
AGCAGAGATCCAGTTTGGTTAGTACCGGGCCCGCTCTAGAGATCCGACGCGCCATCTCTAGGCCCGCGCC
GGCCCCCTCGCACGGACTTGTGGGAGAAGCTCGGCTACTCCCCTGCCCCGGTTAATTTGCATATAATATT
TCCTAGTAACTATAGAGGCTTAATGTGCGATAAAAGACAGATAATCTGTTCTTTTTAATACTAGCTACAT
TTTACATGATAGGCTTGGATTTCTATAACTTCGTATAGCATACATTATACGAAGTTATAAACAGCACAAA
AGGAAACTCACCCTAACTGTAAAGTAATTGTGTGTTTTGAGACTATAAGTATCCCTTGGAGAACCACCTT
GTTGGAAGCCTCGCTGGGGAACGCCGTTTAAGAGCTATGCTGGAAACAGCATAGCAAGTTTAAATAAGGC
TAGTCCGTTATCAACTTGAAAAAGTGGCACCGAGTCGGTGCTTTTTTTCTCGAGTACTAGGATCCATTAG
GCGGCCGCGTGGATAACCGTATTACCGCCATGCATTAGTTATTAATAGTAATCAATTACGGGGTCATTAG
TTCATAGCCCATATATGGAGTTCCGCGTTACATAACTTACGGTAAATGGCCCGCCTGGCTGACCGCCCAA
CGACCCCCGCCCATTGACGTCAATAATGACGTATGTTCCCATAGTAACGCCAATAGGGACTTTCCATTGA
CGTCAATGGGTGGAGTATTTACGGTAAACTGCCCACTTGGCAGTACATCAAGTGTATCATATGCCAAGTA
CGCCCCCTATTGACGTCAATGACGGTAAATGGCCCGCCTGGCATTATGCCCAGTACATGACCTTATGGGA
CTTTCCTACTTGGCAGTACATCTACGTATTAGTCATCGCTATTACCATGGTGATGCGGTTTTGGCAGTAC
ATCAATGGGCGTGGATAGCGGTTTGACTCACGGGGATTTCCAAGTCTCCACCCCATTGACGTCAATGGGA
GTTTGTTTTGGCACCAAAATCAACGGGACTTTCCAAAATGTCGTAACAACTCCGCCCCATTGACGCAAAT
GGGCGGTAGGCGTGTACGGTGGGAGGTCTATATAAGCAGAGCTGGTTTAGTGAACCGTCAGATCCGCTAG
CCCACCATGGTGAGCAAGGGCGAGGAGCTGTTCACCGGGGTGGTGCCCATCCTGGTCGAGCTGGACGGCG
ACGTAAACGGCCACAAGTTCAGCGTGTCTGGCGAGGGCGAGGGCGATGCCACCTACGGCAAGCTGACCCT
GAAGTTCATCTGCACCACCGGCAAGCTGCCCGTGCCCTGGCCCACCCTCGTGACCACCCTGACCTACGGC
GTGCAGTGCTTCAGCCGCTACCCCGACCACATGAAGCAGCACGACTTCTTCAAGTCCGCCATGCCCGAAG
GCTACGTCCAGGAGCGCACCATCTTCTTCAAGGACGACGGCAACTACAAGACCCGCGCCGAGGTGAAGTT
CGAGGGCGACACCCTGGTGAACCGCATCGAGCTGAAGGGCATCGACTTCAAGGAGGACGGCAACATCCTG
GGGCACAAGCTGGAGTACAACTACAACAGCCACAACGTCTATATCATGGCCGACAAGCAGAAGAACGGCA
TCAAGGCGAACTTCAAGATCCGCCACAACATCGAGGACGGCAGCGTGCAGCTCGCCGACCACTACCAGCA
GAACACCCCCATCGGCGACGGCCCCGTGCTGCTGCCCGACAACCACTACCTGAGCACCCAGTCCGCCCTG
AGCAAAGACCCCAACGAGAAGCGCGATCACATGGTCCTGCTGGAGTTCGTGACCGCCGCCGGGATCACTC
TCGGCATGGACGAGCTGTACAAGTAAGAATTCGTCGAGGGACCTAATAACTTCGTATAGCATACATTATA
CGAAGTTATACATGTTTAAGGGTTCCGGTTCCACTAGGTACAATTCGATATCAAGCTTATCGATAATCAA
CCTCTGGATTACAAAATTTGTGAAAGATTGACTGGTATTCTTAACTATGTTGCTCCTTTTACGCTATGTG
GATACGCTGCTTTAATGCCTTTGTATCATGCTATTGCTTCCCGTATGGCTTTCATTTTCTCCTCCTTGTA
TAAATCCTGGTTGCTGTCTCTTTATGAGGAGTTGTGGCCCGTTGTCAGGCAACGTGGCGTGGTGTGCACT
GTGTTTGCTGACGCAACCCCCACTGGTTGGGGCATTGCCACCACCTGTCAGCTCCTTTCCGGGACTTTCG
CTTTCCCCCTCCCTATTGCCACGGCGGAACTCATCGCCGCCTGCCTTGCCCGCTGCTGGACAGGGGCTCG
GCTGTTGGGCACTGACAATTCCGTGGTGTTGTCGGGGAAATCATCGTCCTTTCCTTGGCTGCTCGCCTGT
GTTGCCACCTGGATTCTGCGCGGGACGTCCTTCTGCTACGTCCCTTCGGCCCTCAATCCAGCGGACCTTC
CTTCCCGCGGCCTGCTGCCGGCTCTGCGGCCTCTTCCGCGTCTTCGCCTTCGCCCTCAGACGAGTCGGAT
CTCCCTTTGGGCCGCCTCCCCGCATCGATACCGTCGACCTCGATCGAGACCTAGAAAAACATGGAGCAAT
CACAAGTAGCAATACAGCAGCTACCAATGCTGATTGTGCCTGGCTAGAAGCACAAGAGGAGGAGGAGGTG
GGTTTTCCAGTCACACCTCAGGTACCTTTAAGACCAATGACTTACAAGGCAGCTGTAGATCTTAGCCACT
TTTTAAAAGAAAAGGGGGGACTGGAAGGGCTAATTCACTCCCAACGAAGACAAGATATCCTTGATCTGTG
GATCTACCACACACAAGGCTACTTCCCTGATTGGCAGAACTACACACCAGGGCCAGGGATCAGATATCCA
CTGACCTTTGGATGGTGCTACAAGCTAGTACCAGTTGAGCAAGAGAAGGTAGAAGAAGCCAATGAAGGAG
AGAACACCCGCTTGTTACACCCTGTGAGCCTGCATGGGATGGATGACCCGGAGAGAGAAGTATTAGAGTG
GAGGTTTGACAGCCGCCTAGCATTTCATCACATGGCCCGAGAGCTGCATCCGGACTGTACTGGGTCTCTC
TGGTTAGACCAGATCTGAGCCTGGGAGCTCTCTGGCTAACTAGGGAACCCACTGCTTAAGCCTCAATAAA
GCTTGCCTTGAGTGCTTCAAGTAGTGTGTGCCCGTCTGTTGTGTGACTCTGGTAACTAGAGATCCCTCAG
ACCCTTTTAGTCAGTGTGGAAAATCTCTAGCAGCATGTGAGCAAAAGGCCAGCAAAAGGCCAGGAACCGT
AAAAAGGCCGCGTTGCTGGCGTTTTTCCATAGGCTCCGCCCCCCTGACGAGCATCACAAAAATCGACGCT
CAAGTCAGAGGTGGCGAAACCCGACAGGACTATAAAGATACCAGGCGTTTCCCCCTGGAAGCTCCCTCGT
GCGCTCTCCTGTTCCGACCCTGCCGCTTACCGGATACCTGTCCGCCTTTCTCCCTTCGGGAAGCGTGGCG
CTTTCTCATAGCTCACGCTGTAGGTATCTCAGTTCGGTGTAGGTCGTTCGCTCCAAGCTGGGCTGTGTGC
ACGAACCCCCCGTTCAGCCCGACCGCTGCGCCTTATCCGGTAACTATCGTCTTGAGTCCAACCCGGTAAG
ACACGACTTATCGCCACTGGCAGCAGCCACTGGTAACAGGATTAGCAGAGCGAGGTATGTAGGCGGTGCT
ACAGAGTTCTTGAAGTGGTGGCCTAACTACGGCTACACTAGAAGAACAGTATTTGGTATCTGCGCTCTGC
TGAAGCCAGTTACCTTCGGAAAAAGAGTTGGTAGCTCTTGATCCGGCAAACAAACCACCGCTGGTAGCGG
TGGTTTTTTTGTTTGCAAGCAGCAGATTACGCGCAGAAAAAAAGGATCTCAAGAAGATCCTTTGATCTTT
TCTACGGGGTCTGACGCTCAGTGGAACGAAAACTCACGTTAAGGGATTTTGGTCATGAGATTATCAAAAA
GGATCTTCACCTAGATCCTTTTAAATTAAAAATGAAGTTTTAAATCAATCTAAAGTATATATGAGTAAAC
TTGGTCTGACAGTTACCAATGCTTAATCAGTGAGGCACCTATCTCAGCGATCTGTCTATTTCGTTCATCC
ATAGTTGCCTGACTCCCCGTCGTGTAGATAACTACGATACGGGAGGGCTTACCATCTGGCCCCAGTGCTG
CAATGATACCGCGAGACCCACGCTCACCGGCTCCAGATTTATCAGCAATAAACCAGCCAGCCGGAAGGGC
CGAGCGCAGAAGTGGTCCTGCAACTTTATCCGCCTCCATCCAGTCTATTAATTGTTGCCGGGAAGCTAGA
GTAAGTAGTTCGCCAGTTAATAGTTTGCGCAACGTTGTTGCCATTGCTACAGGCATCGTGGTGTCACGCT
CGTCGTTTGGTATGGCTTCATTCAGCTCCGGTTCCCAACGATCAAGGCGAGTTACATGATCCCCCATGTT
GTGCAAAAAAGCGGTTAGCTCCTTCGGTCCTCCGATCGTTGTCAGAAGTAAGTTGGCCGCAGTGTTATCA
CTCATGGTTATGGCAGCACTGCATAATTCTCTTACTGTCATGCCATCCGTAAGATGCTTTTCTGTGACTG
GTGAGTACTCAACCAAGTCATTCTGAGAATAGTGTATGCGGCGACCGAGTTGCTCTTGCCCGGCGTCAAT
ACGGGATAATACCGCGCCACATAGCAGAACTTTAAAAGTGCTCATCATTGGAAAACGTTCTTCGGGGCGA
AAACTCTCAAGGATCTTACCGCTGTTGAGATCCAGTTCGATGTAACCCACTCGTGCACCCAACTGATCTT
CAGCATCTTTTACTTTCACCAGCGTTTCTGGGTGAGCAAAAACAGGAAGGCAAAATGCCGCAAAAAAGGG
AATAAGGGCGACACGGAAATGTTGAATACTCATACTCTTCCTTTTTCAATATTATTGAAGCATTTATCAG
GGTTATTGTCTCATGAGCGGATACATATTTGAATGTATTTAGAAAAATAAACAAATAGGGGTTCCGCGCA
CATTTCCCCGAAAAGTGCCACCTGAC
