>Addgene plasmid #84253 | pSLQ1852-5 pHR: U6-SpsgCD95-3 CMV-EGFP | addgene partial sequence | sequence record 165845 | FUGW-Fwd 5'-ATTACAGGGACAGCAGAGATCC-3'
CGGGCCCGCTCTAGAGATCCGACGCGCCATCTCTAGGCCCGCGCCGGCCCCCTCGCACGGACTTGTGGGA
GAAGCTCGGCTACTCCCCTGCCCCGGTTAATTTGCATATAATATTTCCTAGTAACTATAGAGGCTTAATG
TGCGATAAAAGACAGATAATCTGTTCTTTTTAATACTAGCTACATTTTACATGATAGGCTTGGATTTCTA
TAACTTCGTATAGCATACATTATACGAAGTTATAAACAGCACAAAAGGAAACTCACCCTAACTGTAAAGT
AATTGTGTGTTTTGAGACTATAAGTATCCCTTGGAGAACCACCTTGTTGGAAGCCTCGCTGGGGAACGCC
GTTTAAGAGCTATGCTGGAAACAGCATAGCAAGTTTAAATAAGGCTAGTCCGTTATCAACTTGAAAAAGT
GGCACCGAGTCGGTGCTTTTTTTCTCGAGTACTAGGATCCATTAGGCGGCCGCGTGGATAACCGTATTAC
CGCCATGCATTAGTTATTAATAGTAATCAATTACGGGGTCATTAGTTCATAGCCCATATATGGAGTTCCG
CGTTACATAACTTACGGTAAATGGCCCGCCTGGCTGACCGCCCAACGACCCCCGCCCATTGACGTCAATA
ATGACGTATGTTCCCATAGTAACGCCAATAGGGACTTTCCATTGACGTCAATGGGTGGAGTATTTACGGT
AAACTGCCCACTTGGCAGTACATCAAGTGTATCATATGCCAAGTACGCCCCCTATTGACGTCAATGACGG
TAAATGGCCCGCCTGGCATTATGCCCAGTACATGACCTTATGGGACTTTCCTACTTGGCAGTACATCTAC
GTATTAGTCATCGCTATTACCATGGTGATGCGGTTTTGGCAGTACATCAATGGGCGTGGATAGCGGTTTG
ACTCACGGGGATTTCCAAGTCTCCACCCCATTGACGTCAATGGGAGTTTGTTTTGGCACCAAAATCAACG
GGACTTTCCAAAATGTCGTAACAACTCCGCCCCATTGAC
