>Addgene plasmid #84253 | pSLQ1852-5 pHR: U6-SpsgCD95-3 CMV-EGFP | addgene partial sequence | sequence record 165846 | WPRE-R 5'-CATAGCGTAAAAGGAGCAACA-3'
GTCAATCTTTCACAAATTTTGTAATCCAGAGGTTGATTATCGATAAGCTTGATATCGAATTGTACCTAGT
GGAACCGGAACCCTTAAACATGTATAACTTCGTATAATGTATGCTATACGAAGTTATTAGGTCCCTCGAC
GAATTCTTACTTGTACAGCTCGTCCATGCCGAGAGTGATCCCGGCGGCGGTCACGAACTCCAGCAGGACC
ATGTGATCGCGCTTCTCGTTGGGGTCTTTGCTCAGGGCGGACTGGGTGCTCAGGTAGTGGTTGTCGGGCA
GCAGCACGGGGCCGTCGCCGATGGGGGTGTTCTGCTGGTAGTGGTCGGCGAGCTGCACGCTGCCGTCCTC
GATGTTGTGGCGGATCTTGAAGTTCGCCTTGATGCCGTTCTTCTGCTTGTCGGCCATGATATAGACGTTG
TGGCTGTTGTAGTTGTACTCCAGCTTGTGCCCCAGGATGTTGCCGTCCTCCTTGAAGTCGATGCCCTTCA
GCTCGATGCGGTTCACCAGGGTGTCGCCCTCGAACTTCACCTCGGCGCGGGTCTTGTAGTTGCCGTCGTC
CTTGAAGAAGATGGTGCGCTCCTGGACGTAGCCTTCGGGCATGGCGGACTTGAAGAAGTCGTGCTGCTTC
ATGTGGTCGGGGTAGCGGCTGAAGCACTGCACGCCGTAGGTCAGGGTGGTCACGAGGGTGGGCCAGGGCA
CGGGCAGCTTGCCGGTGGTGCAGATGAACTTCAGGGTCAGCTTGCCGTAGGTGGCATCGCCCTCGCCCTC
GCCAGACACGCTGAACTTGTGGCCGTTTACGTCGCCGTCCAGCTCGACCAGGATGGGCACCACCCCGGTG
AACAGCTCCTCGCCCTTGCTCACCATGGTGGGCTAGCGGATCTGACGGTTCACTAAACCAGCTCTGCTTA
TATAGACCTCCCACCGTACACGCCTACCGCCCATTTGCGTCAATGGGGCGGAGTTGTTACGACATTTTGG
AAAGTCCCGTTGATTTTGGTGCCAAAACAAACTCCCATTGACGTCAATGGGGTGGAGACTTGGAAATCCC
C
